Addgene plasmid #144909: TFORF3433
Purpose: Lentiviral vector for overexpressing transcription factor ORFs with unique 24-bp barcodes. Barcodes facilitate identification of transcription factors in pooled screens.
Depositing lab: Feng Zhang. Depositing organization: Broad Institute. Publication: A transcription factor atlas of directed differentiation. Joung J, Ma S, Tay T, Geiger-Schuller KR, Kirchgatterer PC, Verdine VK, Guo B, Arias-Garcia MA, Allen WE, Singh A, Kuksenko O, Abudayyeh OO, Gootenberg JS, Fu Z, Macrae RK, Buenrostro JD, Regev A, Zhang F. Cell. 2023 Jan 5;186(1):209-229.e26. doi: 10.1016/j.cell.2022.11.026. PubMed 36608654.
Backbone
  Vector backbone: pLX_TRC317
  Backbone manufacturer: Broad Institute Genetic Perturbation Platform
  Backbone size w/o insert (bp): 8264
  Vector type: Mammalian Expression, Lentiviral
  Selectable markers: Puromycin
Growth in bacteria
  Bacterial resistance: Ampicillin, 100 μg/mL
  Growth temperature: 37°C
  Growth strain: NEB Stable
  Copy number: High Copy
Gene/Insert
  Gene/Insert name: DEK
  Species: H. sapiens (human)
  Insert size (bp): 1329
  Entrez Gene: DEK (a.k.a. D6S231E)
  Promoter: EF1a
  Tag / fusion protein: V5 (C terminal on insert)
  Cloning method: Gateway Cloning
  Sequencing primers: 5′ GGGTGGAGACTGAAGTTAGGCCAG; 3′ CACATAGCGTAAAAGGAGCAACATAG
Resource information
  A portion of this plasmid was derived from a plasmid made by: Broad Institute Genetic Perturbation Platform
Terms and licenses: Academic/Nonprofit Terms; Industry Terms: Not Available to Industry
Depositor comments: NM_003472.3 Please test multiple small colonies in case of plasmid recombination. To make this collection available in a timely manner, a portion of this collection was not fully sequenced by Addgene. If an Addgene verified full plasmid sequence is not available, please contact us prior to placing an order to request the full sequence.
How to cite: TFORF3433 was a gift from Feng Zhang (Addgene plasmid # 144909 ; http://n2t.net/addgene:144909 ; RRID:Addgene_144909)
