[The description below was written by a language model from this plasmid's Addgene catalogue record and pLannotate feature annotations shown in this document.]
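Description:
TFORF3433 is a lentiviral mammalian expression plasmid built on the pLX_TRC317 backbone and carrying the human DEK open reading frame (a chromatin-organization protein) as one member of a barcoded transcription factor ORF collection. In bacteria it is maintained through a high-copy ColE1/pUC-type origin with ampicillin resistance (AmpR under its own bla promoter). An f1 origin and remnants of a lac/lacZα cloning region flanked by T7 and T3 promoters are also present in the backbone. The depositor notes that the plasmid can recombine during propagation, as is common for LTR-containing vectors.

The viral portion follows a third-generation, self-inactivating layout. An RSV promoter drives a truncated HIV-1 5' LTR, followed by the Ψ packaging signal with a gag fragment, the RRE for Rev-dependent export of the genomic RNA, a cPPT/CTS element, and a ΔU3 3' LTR followed by an SV40 poly(A) signal. Within the provirus, an SV40 early promoter expresses puromycin N-acetyltransferase for selection of transduced cells. Downstream, the EF-1α promoter drives DEK, which was inserted by Gateway cloning (an attB1 remnant is annotated) and fused at its C terminus to a V5 epitope tag. A WPRE after the cassette enhances transcript stability and expression. The annotated DEK match covers only part of the stated 1,329 bp insert, and the unique 24-bp barcode described in the catalogue entry is not separately annotated, so its exact position cannot be given from the feature table.

The construct is intended for overexpression of DEK by lentiviral transduction, particularly in pooled screens where the barcode identifies which transcription factor ORF each cell received.
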