Features (pLannotate 1.2.2; 33 found; start..end, strand, type, name):
      5..231     +  promoter       RSV promoter: Rous sarcoma virus enhancer/promoter
    232..412     +  LTR            5' LTR (truncated): truncated 5' long terminal repeat (LTR) from HIV-1
    459..584     +  misc_feature   HIV-1 Ψ: packaging signal of human immunodeficiency virus type 1
    568..931     +  CDS            HIV-1 gag (fragment): gag protein from human immunodeficiency virus 1; gag
   1077..1310    +  misc_feature   RRE: The Rev response element (RRE) of HIV-1 allows for Rev-dependent mRNA export from the nucleus to the cytoplasm.
   1687..1713    +  CDS            Rev (fragment): human immunodeficiency virus 1 (HIV-1) Rev protein; rev; enhances nuclear export of unspliced and incompletely spliced viral mRNAs
   1720..1743    +  promoter       SV40 promoter (fragment): SV40 early promoter
   1744..1815    +  promoter       SV40 promoter (fragment): SV40 enhancer and early promoter
   1839..1974    +  rep_origin     SV40 ori: SV40 origin of replication
   2020..2616    +  CDS            PuroR (fragment): puromycin N-acetyltransferase; pac from Streptomyces; confers resistance to puromycin
   2665..2782    +  misc_feature   cPPT/CTS: central polypurine tract and central termination sequence of HIV-1
   2847..2913    +  CDS            small t antigen (fragment): SV40 (simian virus 40) small t antigen
   2920..4098    +  promoter       EF-1α promoter: strong constitutive promoter for human elongation factor EF-1α
   4119..4136    +  protein_bind   attB1 (fragment): mutant version of attB; core recombination site for the Gateway® BP reaction BP Clonase™
   4292..5266    +  CDS            DEK (fragment): DEK_HUMAN - Experimental evidence at protein level: Swiss-Prot protein existence level 1. Involved in chromatin organization. From Homo sapiens (Human).
   5298..5339    +  CDS            V5 tag: epitope tag from simian virus 5
   5355..5408    +  promoter       U6 promoter (fragment): RNA polymerase III promoter for human U6 snRNA
   5450..6038    +  misc_feature   WPRE: woodchuck hepatitis virus posttranscriptional regulatory element
   6089..6108    +  misc_feature   cPPT/CTS (fragment): central polypurine tract and central termination sequence of HIV-1
   6110..6343    +  LTR            3' LTR (ΔU3): self-inactivating 3' long terminal repeat (LTR) from HIV-1
   6421..6542    +  polyA_signal   SV40 poly(A) signal: SV40 polyadenylation signal
   6582..6717    +  rep_origin     SV40 ori: SV40 origin of replication
   6738..6756    -  promoter       T7 promoter: promoter for bacteriophage T7 RNA polymerase
   6764..6919    +  CDS            lacZα (fragment): LacZα fragment of β-galactosidase; lacZ fragment
   6924..7352    +  rep_origin     f1 ori (sequence partly withheld): f1 bacteriophage origin of replication; arrow indicates direction of (+) strand synthesis
   7405..7509    +  promoter       AmpR promoter: bla
   7510..8370    +  CDS            AmpR: β-lactamase; bla; confers resistance to ampicillin, carbenicillin, and related antibiotics
   8541..9129    +  rep_origin     ori: high-copy-number ColE1/pMB1/pBR322/pUC origin of replication
   9312..9404    +  CDS            lacI (fragment): lac repressor; lacI; The lac repressor binds to the lac operator to inhibit transcription in E. coli. This inhibition can be relieved by adding lactose or isopropyl-β-D-thiogalactopyranoside (IPTG).
   9417..9438    +  protein_bind   CAP binding site: CAP binding activates transcription in the presence of cAMP. E. coli catabolite activator protein
   9453..9483    +  promoter       lac promoter: promoter for the E. coli lac operon
   9491..9507    +  protein_bind   lac operator: The lac repressor binds to the lac operator to inhibit transcription in E. coli. This inhibition can be relieved by adding lactose or isopropyl-β-D-thiogalactopyranoside (IPTG). lac repressor encoded by lacI
   9552..9570    +  promoter       T3 promoter: promoter for bacteriophage T3 RNA polymerase
>Addgene plasmid #144909 | TFORF3433 | addgene full sequence | sequence record 404461 | Addgene NGS Result
TTAATGTAGTCTTATGCAATACTCTTGTAGTCTTGCAACATGGTAACGATGAGTTAGCAACATGCCTTAC
AAGGAGAGAAAAAGCACCGTGCATGCCGATTGGTGGAAGTAAGGTGGTACGATCGTGCCTTATTAGGAAG
GCAACAGACGGGTCTGACATGGATTGGACGAACCACTGAATTGCCGCATTGCAGAGATATTGTATTTAAG
TGCCTAGCTCGATACATAAACGGGTCTCTCTGGTTAGACCAGATCTGAGCCTGGGAGCTCTCTGGCTAAC
TAGGGAACCCACTGCTTAAGCCTCAATAAAGCTTGCCTTGAGTGCTTCAAGTAGTGTGTGCCCGTCTGTT
GTGTGACTCTGGTAACTAGAGATCCCTCAGACCCTTTTAGTCAGTGTGGAAAATCTCTAGCAGTGGCGCC
CGAACAGGGACTTGAAAGCGAAAGGGAAACCAGAGGAGCTCTCTCGACGCAGGACTCGGCTTGCTGAAGC
GCGCACGGCAAGAGGCGAGGGGCGGCGACTGGTGAGTACGCCAAAAATTTTGACTAGCGGAGGCTAGAAG
GAGAGAGATGGGTGCGAGAGCGTCAGTATTAAGCGGGGGAGAATTAGATCGCGATGGGAAAAAATTCGGT
TAAGGCCAGGGGGAAAGAAAAAATATAAATTAAAACATATAGTATGGGCAAGCAGGGAGCTAGAACGATT
CGCAGTTAATCCTGGCCTGTTAGAAACATCAGAAGGCTGTAGACAAATACTGGGACAGCTACAACCATCC
CTTCAGACAGGATCAGAAGAACTTAGATCATTATATAATACAGTAGCAACCCTCTATTGTGTGCATCAAA
GGATAGAGATAAAAGACACCAAGGAAGCTTTAGACAAGATAGAGGAAGAGCAAAACAAAAGTAAGACCAC
CGCACAGCAAGCGGCCGCTGATCTTCAGACCTGGAGGAGGAGATATGAGGGACAATTGGAGAAGTGAATT
ATATAAATATAAAGTAGTAAAAATTGAACCATTAGGAGTAGCACCCACCAAGGCAAAGAGAAGAGTGGTG
CAGAGAGAAAAAAGAGCAGTGGGAATAGGAGCTTTGTTCCTTGGGTTCTTGGGAGCAGCAGGAAGCACTA
TGGGCGCAGCGTCAATGACGCTGACGGTACAGGCCAGACAATTATTGTCTGGTATAGTGCAGCAGCAGAA
CAATTTGCTGAGGGCTATTGAGGCGCAACAGCATCTGTTGCAACTCACAGTCTGGGGCATCAAGCAGCTC
CAGGCAAGAATCCTGGCTGTGGAAAGATACCTAAAGGATCAACAGCTCCTGGGGATTTGGGGTTGCTCTG
GAAAACTCATTTGCACCACTGCTGTGCCTTGGAATGCTAGTTGGAGTAATAAATCTCTGGAACAGATTTG
GAATCACACGACCTGGATGGAGTGGGACAGAGAAATTAACAATTACACAAGCTTAATACACTCCTTAATT
GAAGAATCGCAAAACCAGCAAGAAAAGAATGAACAAGAATTATTGGAATTAGATAAATGGGCAAGTTTGT
GGAATTGGTTTAACATAACAAATTGGCTGTGGTATATAAAATTATTCATAATGATAGTAGGAGGCTTGGT
AGGTTTAAGAATAGTTTTTGCTGTACTTTCTATAGTGAATAGAGTTAGGCAGGGATATTCACCATTATCG
TTTCAGACCCACCTCCCAACCCCGAGGGGACCCATGCATTGCATCTCAATTAGTCAGCAACCAGGTGTGG
AAAGTCCCCAGGCTCCCCAGCAGGCAGAAGTATGCAAAGCATGCGTCTCAATTAGTCAGCAACCATAGTC
CCGCCCCTAACTCCGCCCATCCCGCCCCTAACTCCGCCCAGTTCCGCCCATTCTCCGCCCCATGGCTGAC
TAATTTTTTTTATTTATGCAGAGGCCGAGGCCGCCTCGGCCTCTGAGCTATTCCAGAAGTAGTGAGGAGG
CTTTTTTGGAGGCCTAGGCTTTTGCAAAAAGCTTTCTAGAGGTACCACCGGAGCTTACCATGACCGAGTA
CAAGCCCACGGTGCGCCTCGCCACCCGCGACGACGTCCCCAGGGCCGTACGCACCCTCGCCGCCGCGTTC
GCCGACTACCCCGCCACGCGCCACACCGTCGATCCGGACCGCCACATCGAGCGGGTCACCGAGCTGCAAG
AACTCTTCCTCACGCGCGTCGGGCTCGACATCGGCAAGGTGTGGGTCGCGGACGACGGCGCCGCCGTGGC
GGTCTGGACCACGCCGGAGAGCGTCGAAGCGGGGGCGGTGTTCGCCGAGATCGGCCCGCGCATGGCCGAG
TTGAGCGGTTCCCGGCTGGCCGCGCAGCAACAGATGGAAGGCCTCCTGGCGCCGCACCGGCCCAAGGAGC
CCGCGTGGTTCCTGGCCACCGTCGGCGTCTCGCCCGACCACCAGGGCAAGGGTCTGGGCAGCGCCGTCGT
GCTCCCCGGAGTGGAGGCGGCCGAGCGCGCCGGGGTGCCCGCCTTCCTGGAGACCTCCGCGCCCCGCAAC
CTCCCCTTCTACGAGCGGCTCGGCTTCACCGTCACCGCCGACGTCGAGGTGCCCGAAGGACCGCGCACCT
GGTGCATGACCCGCAAGCCCGGTGCCAGTTAACGAATTCTAGATCTTGAGACAAATGGCAGTATTCATCC
ACAATTTTAAAAGAAAAGGGGGGATTGGGGGGTACAGTGCAGGGGAAAGAATAGTAGACATAATAGCAAC
AGACATACAAACTAAAGAATTACAAAAACAAATTACAAAAATTCAAAATTTTCGGGTTTATTACAGGGAC
AGCAGAGATCCACTTTGGCGCCGGCTCGAGGCCTGCAGGTGCAAAGATGGATAAAGTTTTAAACAGAGAG
GAATCTTTGCAGCTAATGGACCTTCTAGGTCTTGAAAGGAGTGGGAATTGGCTCCGGTGCCCGTCAGTGG
GCAGAGCGCACATCGCCCACAGTCCCCGAGAAGTTGGGGGGAGGGGTCGGCAATTGAACCGGTGCCTAGA
GAAGGTGGCGCGGGGTAAACTGGGAAAGTGATGTCGTGTACTGGCTCCGCCTTTTTCCCGAGGGTGGGGG
AGAACCGTATATAAGTGCAGTAGTCGCCGTGAACGTTCTTTTTCGCAACGGGTTTGCCGCCAGAACACAG
GTAAGTGCCGTGTGTGGTTCCCGCGGGCCTGGCCTCTTTACGGGTTATGGCCCTTGCGTGCCTTGAATTA
CTTCCACCTGGCTGCAGTACGTGATTCTTGATCCCGAGCTTCGGGTTGGAAGTGGGTGGGAGAGTTCGAG
GCCTTGCGCTTAAGGAGCCCCTTCGCCTCGTGCTTGAGTTGAGGCCTGGCCTGGGCGCTGGGGCCGCCGC
GTGCGAATCTGGTGGCACCTTCGCGCCTGTCTCGCTGCTTTCGATAAGTCTCTAGCCATTTAAAATTTTT
GATGACCTGCTGCGACGCTTTTTTTCTGGCAAGATAGTCTTGTAAATGCGGGCCAAGATCTGCACACTGG
TATTTCGGTTTTTGGGGCCGCGGGCGGCGACGGGGCCCGTGCGTCCCAGCGCACATGTTCGGCGAGGCGG
GGCCTGCGAGCGCGGCCACCGAGAATCGGACGGGGGTAGTCTCAAGCTGGCCGGCCTGCTCTGGTGCCTG
GCCTCGCGCCGCCGTGTATCGCCCCGCCCTGGGCGGCAAGGCTGGCCCGGTCGGCACCAGTTGCGTGAGC
GGAAAGATGGCCGCTTCCCGGCCCTGCTGCAGGGAGCTCAAAATGGAGGACGCGGCGCTCGGGAGAGCGG
GCGGGTGAGTCACCCACACAAAGGAAAAGGGCCTTTCCGTCCTCAGCCGTCGCTTCATGTGACTCCACGG
AGTACCGGGCGCCGTCCAGGCACCTCGATTAGTTCTCGAGCTTTTGGAGTACGTCGTCTTTAGGTTGGGG
GGAGGGGTTTTATGCGATGGAGTTTCCCCACACTGAGTGGGTGGAGACTGAAGTTAGGCCAGCTTGGCAC
TTGATGTAATTCTCCTTGGAATTTGCCCTTTTTGAGTTTGGATCTTGGTTCATTCTCAAGCCTCAGACAG
TGGTTCAAAGTTTTTTTCTTCCATTTCAGGTGTCGTGAGGCTAGCATCGATTGATCAACAAGTTTGTACA
AAAAAGTTGGCATGTCCGCCTCGGCCCCTGCTGCGGAGGGGGAGGGAACCCCCACCCAGCCCGCGTCCGA
GAAAGAACCCGAAATGCCCGGTCCCAGAGAGGAGAGCGAGGAGGAAGAGGACGAGGACGACGAGGAGGAG
GAGGAGGAGGAAAAAGAAAAGAGTCTCATCGTGGAAGGCAAGAGGGAAAAGAAAAAAGTAGAGAGGTTGA
CAATGCAAGTCTCTTCCTTACAGAGAGAGCCATTTACAATTGCACAAGGAAAGGGGCAGAAACTTTGTGA
AATTGAGAGGATACATTTTTTTCTAAGTAAGAAGAAAACCGATGAACTTAGAAATCTACACAAACTGCTT
TACAACAGGCCAGGCACTGTGTCCTCATTAAAGAAGAATGTGGGTCAGTTCAGTGGCTTTCCATTTGAAA
AAGGAAGTGTCCAATATAAAAAGAAGGAAGAAATGTTGAAAAAATTTAGAAATGCCATGTTAAAGAGCAT
CTGTGAGGTTCTTGATTTGGAGAGATCAGGTGTAAATAGTGAACTAGTGAAGAGGATCTTGAATTTCTTA
ATGCATCCAAAGCCTTCTGGCAAACCATTGCCGAAATCTAAAAAAACTTGTAGCAAAGGCAGTAAAAAGG
AACGGAACAGTTCTGGAATGGCAAGGAAGGCTAAGCGAACCAAATGTCCTGAAATTCTGTCAGATGAATC
TAGTAGTGATGAAGATGAAAAGAAAAACAAGGAAGAGTCTTCAGATGATGAAGATAAAGAAAGTGAAGAG
GAGCCACCAAAAAAGACAGCCAAAAGAGAAAAACCTAAACAGAAAGCTACTTCTAAAAGTAAAAAATCTG
TGAAAAGTGCCAATGTTAAGAAAGCAGATAGCAGCACCACCAAGAAGAATCAAAACAGTTCCAAAAAAGA
AAGTGAGTCTGAGGATAGTTCAGATGATGAACCTTTAATTAAAAAGTTGAAGAAACCCCCTACAGATGAA
GAGTTAAAGGAAACAATAAAGAAATTACTGGCCAGTGCTAACTTGGAAGAAGTCACAATGAAACAGATTT
GCAAAAAGGTCTATGAAAATTATCCTACTTATGATTTAACTGAAAGAAAAGATTTCATAAAAACAACTGT
AAAAGAGCTAATTTCGCCCAACTTCCTTGTACAAAGTGGTTGATATCGGTAAGCCTATCCCTAACCCTCT
CCTCGGTCTCGATTCTACGTAGTAATGAACTAGTCCGTAACTTGAAAGTATTTCGATTTCTTGGCTTTAT
ATATCTTGTGGAAAGGACGAGTTCTACCTATCGGAGGATTCAGCACGCGTTAAGTCGACAATCAACCTCT
GGATTACAAAATTTGTGAAAGATTGACTGGTATTCTTAACTATGTTGCTCCTTTTACGCTATGTGGATAC
GCTGCTTTAATGCCTTTGTATCATGCTATTGCTTCCCGTATGGCTTTCATTTTCTCCTCCTTGTATAAAT
CCTGGTTGCTGTCTCTTTATGAGGAGTTGTGGCCCGTTGTCAGGCAACGTGGCGTGGTGTGCACTGTGTT
TGCTGACGCAACCCCCACTGGTTGGGGCATTGCCACCACCTGTCAGCTCCTTTCCGGGACTTTCGCTTTC
CCCCTCCCTATTGCCACGGCGGAACTCATCGCCGCCTGCCTTGCCCGCTGCTGGACAGGGGCTCGGCTGT
TGGGCACTGACAATTCCGTGGTGTTGTCGGGGAAATCATCGTCCTTTCCTTGGCTGCTCGCCTGTGTTGC
CACCTGGATTCTGCGCGGGACGTCCTTCTGCTACGTCCCTTCGGCCCTCAATCCAGCGGACCTTCCTTCC
CGCGGCCTGCTGCCGGCTCTGCGGCCTCTTCCGCGTCTTCGCCTTCGCCCTCAGACGAGTCGGATCTCCC
TTTGGGCCGCCTCCCCGCGTCGACTTTAAGACCAATGACTTACAAGGCAGCTGTAGATCTTAGCCACTTT
TTAAAAGAAAAGGGGGGACTGGAAGGGCTAATTCACTCCCAACGAAGACAAGATCTGCTTTTTGCTTGTA
CTGGGTCTCTCTGGTTAGACCAGATCTGAGCCTGGGAGCTCTCTGGCTAACTAGGGAACCCACTGCTTAA
GCCTCAATAAAGCTTGCCTTGAGTGCTTCAAGTAGTGTGTGCCCGTCTGTTGTGTGACTCTGGTAACTAG
AGATCCCTCAGACCCTTTTAGTCAGTGTGGAAAATCTCTAGCAGTACGTATAGTAGTTCATGTCATCTTA
TTATTCAGTATTTATAACTTGCAAAGAAATGAATATCAGAGAGTGAGAGGAACTTGTTTATTGCAGCTTA
TAATGGTTACAAATAAAGCAATAGCATCACAAATTTCACAAATAAAGCATTTTTTTCACTGCATTCTAGT
TGTGGTTTGTCCAAACTCATCAATGTATCTTATCATGTCTGGCTCTAGCTATCCCGCCCCTAACTCCGCC
CATCCCGCCCCTAACTCCGCCCAGTTCCGCCCATTCTCCGCCCCATGGCTGACTAATTTTTTTTATTTAT
GCAGAGGCCGAGGCCGCCTCGGCCTCTGAGCTATTCCAGAAGTAGTGAGGAGGCTTTTTTGGAGGCCTAG
GGACGTACCCAATTCGCCCTATAGTGAGTCGTATTACGCGCGCTCACTGGCCGTCGTTTTACAACGTCGT
GACTGGGAAAACCCTGGCGTTACCCAACTTAATCGCCTTGCAGCACATCCCCCTTTCGCCAGCTGGCGTA
ATAGCGAAGAGGCCCGCACCGATCGCCCTTCCCAACAGTTGCGCAGCCTGAATGGCGAATGGG
[124 nt withheld, positions 6924-7047]
C
[91 nt withheld, positions 7049-7139]
A
[49 nt withheld, positions 7141-7189]
CCTTTGACGTTGGAGTCCACGTTCTTT
[37 nt withheld, positions 7217-7253]
ACCCTATCTCGGTCTATTCTTTTGATTTATAAGGGATTTTGCCGATTTCGGCCTATTGGTTAAAAAATGA
GCTGATTTAACAAAAATTTAACGCGAATTTTAACAAAATATTAACGCTTACAATTTAGGTGGCACTTTTC
GGGGAAATGTGCGCGGAACCCCTATTTGTTTATTTTTCTAAATACATTCAAATATGTATCCGCTCATGAG
ACAATAACCCTGATAAATGCTTCAATAATATTGAAAAAGGAAGAGTATGAGTATTCAACATTTCCGTGTC
GCCCTTATTCCCTTTTTTGCGGCATTTTGCCTTCCTGTTTTTGCTCACCCAGAAACGCTGGTGAAAGTAA
AAGATGCTGAAGATCAGTTGGGTGCACGAGTGGGTTACATCGAACTGGATCTCAACAGCGGTAAGATCCT
TGAGAGTTTTCGCCCCGAAGAACGTTTTCCAATGATGAGCACTTTTAAAGTTCTGCTATGTGGCGCGGTA
TTATCCCGTATTGACGCCGGGCAAGAGCAACTCGGTCGCCGCATACACTATTCTCAGAATGACTTGGTTG
AGTACTCACCAGTCACAGAAAAGCATCTTACGGATGGCATGACAGTAAGAGAATTATGCAGTGCTGCCAT
AACCATGAGTGATAACACTGCGGCCAACTTACTTCTGACAACGATCGGAGGACCGAAGGAGCTAACCGCT
TTTTTGCACAACATGGGGGATCATGTAACTCGCCTTGATCGTTGGGAACCGGAGCTGAATGAAGCCATAC
CAAACGACGAGCGTGACACCACGATGCCTGTAGCAATGGCAACAACGTTGCGCAAACTATTAACTGGCGA
ACTACTTACTCTAGCTTCCCGGCAACAATTAATAGACTGGATGGAGGCGGATAAAGTTGCAGGACCACTT
CTGCGCTCGGCCCTTCCGGCTGGCTGGTTTATTGCTGATAAATCTGGAGCCGGTGAGCGTGGGTCTCGCG
GTATCATTGCAGCACTGGGGCCAGATGGTAAGCCCTCCCGTATCGTAGTTATCTACACGACGGGGAGTCA
GGCAACTATGGATGAACGAAATAGACAGATCGCTGAGATAGGTGCCTCACTGATTAAGCATTGGTAACTG
TCAGACCAAGTTTACTCATATATACTTTAGATTGATTTAAAACTTCATTTTTAATTTAAAAGGATCTAGG
TGAAGATCCTTTTTGATAATCTCATGACCAAAATCCCTTAACGTGAGTTTTCGTTCCACTGAGCGTCAGA
CCCCGTAGAAAAGATCAAAGGATCTTCTTGAGATCCTTTTTTTCTGCGCGTAATCTGCTGCTTGCAAACA
AAAAAACCACCGCTACCAGCGGTGGTTTGTTTGCCGGATCAAGAGCTACCAACTCTTTTTCCGAAGGTAA
CTGGCTTCAGCAGAGCGCAGATACCAAATACTGTTCTTCTAGTGTAGCCGTAGTTAGGCCACCACTTCAA
GAACTCTGTAGCACCGCCTACATACCTCGCTCTGCTAATCCTGTTACCAGTGGCTGCTGCCAGTGGCGAT
AAGTCGTGTCTTACCGGGTTGGACTCAAGACGATAGTTACCGGATAAGGCGCAGCGGTCGGGCTGAACGG
GGGGTTCGTGCACACAGCCCAGCTTGGAGCGAACGACCTACACCGAACTGAGATACCTACAGCGTGAGCT
ATGAGAAAGCGCCACGCTTCCCGAAGGGAGAAAGGCGGACAGGTATCCGGTAAGCGGCAGGGTCGGAACA
GGAGAGCGCACGAGGGAGCTTCCAGGGGGAAACGCCTGGTATCTTTATAGTCCTGTCGGGTTTCGCCACC
TCTGACTTGAGCGTCGATTTTTGTGATGCTCGTCAGGGGGGCGGAGCCTATGGAAAAACGCCAGCAACGC
GGCCTTTTTACGGTTCCTGGCCTTTTGCTGGCCTTTTGCTCACATGTTCTTTCCTGCGTTATCCCCTGAT
TCTGTGGATAACCGTATTACCGCCTTTGAGTGAGCTGATACCGCTCGCCGCAGCCGAACGACCGAGCGCA
GCGAGTCAGTGAGCGAGGAAGCGGAAGAGCGCCCAATACGCAAACCGCCTCTCCCCGCGCGTTGGCCGAT
TCATTAATGCAGCTGGCACGACAGGTTTCCCGACTGGAAAGCGGGCAGTGAGCGCAACGCAATTAATGTG
AGTTAGCTCACTCATTAGGCACCCCAGGCTTTACACTTTATGCTTCCGGCTCGTATGTTGTGTGGAATTG
TGAGCGGATAACAATTTCACACAGGAAACAGCTATGACCATGATTACGCCAAGCGCGCAATTAACCCTCA
CTAAAGGGAACAAAAGCTGGAGCTGCAAGC
