>Addgene plasmid #144909 | TFORF3433 | depositor partial sequence | sequence record 286842 | Insert
ATCGATTGATCAACAAGTTTGTACAAAAAAGTTGGCATGTCCGCCTCGGCCCCTGCTGCGGAGGGGGAGG
GAACCCCCACCCAGCCCGCGTCCGAGAAAGAACCCGAAATGCCCGGTCCCAGAGAGGAGAGCGAGGAGGA
AGAGGACGAGGACGACGAGGAGGAGGAGGAGGAGGAAAAAGAAAAGAGTCTCATCGTGGAAGGCAAGAGG
GAAAAGAAAAAAGTAGAGAGGTTGACAATGCAAGTCTCTTCCTTACAGAGAGAGCCATTTACAATTGCAC
AAGGAAAGGGGCAGAAACTTTGTGAAATTGAGAGGATACATTTTTTTCTAAGTAAGAAGAAAACCGATGA
ACTTAGAAATCTACACAAACTGCTTTACAACAGGCCAGGCACTGTGTCCTCATTAAAGAAGAATGTGGGT
CAGTTCAGTGGCTTTCCATTTGAAAAAGGAAGTGTCCAATATAAAAAGAAGGAAGAAATGTTGAAAAAAT
TTAGAAATGCCATGTTAAAGAGCATCTGTGAGGTTCTTGATTTGGAGAGATCAGGTGTAAATAGTGAACT
AGTGAAGAGGATCTTGAATTTCTTAATGCATCCAAAGCCTTCTGGCAAACCATTGCCGAAATCTAAAAAA
ACTTGTAGCAAAGGCAGTAAAAAGGAACGGAACAGTTCTGGAATGGCAAGGAAGGCTAAGCGAACCAAAT
GTCCTGAAATTCTGTCAGATGAATCTAGTAGTGATGAAGATGAAAAGAAAAACAAGGAAGAGTCTTCAGA
TGATGAAGATAAAGAAAGTGAAGAGGAGCCACCAAAAAAGACAGCCAAAAGAGAAAAACCTAAACAGAAA
GCTACTTCTAAAAGTAAAAAATCTGTGAAAAGTGCCAATGTTAAGAAAGCAGATAGCAGCACCACCAAGA
AGAATCAAAACAGTTCCAAAAAAGAAAGTGAGTCTGAGGATAGTTCAGATGATGAACCTTTAATTAAAAA
GTTGAAGAAACCCCCTACAGATGAAGAGTTAAAGGAAACAATAAAGAAATTACTGGCCAGTGCTAACTTG
GAAGAAGTCACAATGAAACAGATTTGCAAAAAGGTCTATGAAAATTATCCTACTTATGATTTAACTGAAA
GAAAAGATTTCATAAAAACAACTGTAAAAGAGCTAATTTCGCCCAACTTCCTTGTACAAAGTGGTTGATA
TCGGTAAGCCTATCCCTAACCCTCTCCTCGGTCTCGATTCTACGTAGTAATGAACTAGTCCGTAACTTGA
AAGTATTTCGATTTCTTGGCTTTATATATCTTGTGGAAAGGACGAGTTCTACCTATCGGAGGATTCAGC
