>Addgene plasmid #144909 | TFORF3433 | depositor partial sequence | sequence record 286843 | Barcode
GTTCTACCTATCGGAGGATTCAGC
